>Addgene plasmid #200051 | pTHY_P0025_T2c_BCD_4.6K | addgene full sequence | sequence record 396697 | Addgene NGS Result
ACAGGGCTATAAGGTAGATCCGGGTCGACAGATATAATTAGCCAAAAATTTCTGTAATAAATATCACTAG
CTCAGATTCAGTAGACCGCTGTTGGATAGGTCTCTGGAGAGCTGTCACCGGATGTGCTTTCCGGTCTGAT
GAGTCCGTGAGGACGAAACAGCCTCTACAAATAATTTTGTTTAAGGGCCCAAGTTCACTTAAAAAGGAGA
TCAACAATGAAAGCAATTTTCGTACTGAAACATCTTAATCATGCGCCGGTGTTTTAAATATGAGAGACCA
TCGTGCATGATCTACGTGCGTCACATGCAGTACCTGAATTGACTCTCTTCCGGGGATCAAATGTAGCACC
TGAAGTCACCCTCGGTACCAAATTCCAGAAAAGAGGCCTCCCGAAAGGGGGGCCTTTTTTCGTTTTGGTC
CGTTACTGGAACGTTGTGAGGTACACGGAAGCTGTGGTATGGCTGTGCAGGTCGTAAATCACTGCATAAT
TCGTGTCGCTCAAGGCGCATATTTTTCTAAATACATTCAAATATGTATCCGCTCATGAGACAATAACCCT
GATAAATGCTTCAATAATATTGAAAAAGGAAGAGTATGAGTATTCAACATTTCCGTGTCGCCCTTATTCC
CTTTTTTGCGGCATTTTGCCTTCCTGTTTTTGCTCACCCAGAAACGCTGGTGAAAGTAAAAGATGCTGAA
GATCAGTTGGGTGCACGAGTGGGTTACATCGAACTGGATCTCAACAGCGGTAAGATCCTTGAGAGTTTTC
GCCCCGAAGAACGTTTTCCAATGATGAGCACTTTTAAAGTTCTGCTATGTGGCGCGGTATTATCCCGTGT
TGACGCCGGGCAAGAGCAACTCGGTCGCCGCATACACTATTCTCAGAATGACTTGGTTGAGTACTCACCA
GTCACAGAAAAGCATCTTACGGATGGCATGACAGTAAGAGAATTATGCAGTGCTGCCATAACCATGAGTG
ATAACACTGCGGCCAACTTACTTCTGACAACGATCGGAGGACCGAAGGAGCTAACCGCTTTTTTGCACAA
CATGGGGGATCATGTAACTCGCCTTGATCGTTGGGAACCGGAGCTGAATGAAGCCATACCAAACGACGAG
CGTGACACCACGATGCCTGCAGCAATGGCAACAACGTTGCGCAAACTATTAACTGGCGAACTACTTACTC
TAGCTTCCCGGCAACAATTAATAGACTGGATGGAGGCGGATAAAGTTGCAGGACCACTTCTGCGCTCGGC
CCTTCCGGCTGGCTGGTTTATTGCTGATAAATCTGGAGCCGGTGAGCGTGGATCGCGCGGTATCATTGCA
GCACTGGGGCCAGATGGTAAGCCCTCCCGTATCGTAGTTATCTACACGACGGGGAGTCAGGCAACTATGG
ATGAACGAAATAGACAGATCGCTGAGATAGGTGCCTCACTGATTAAGCATTGGTAACTGTTAGACCAAGT
TTACTCATATATACTTTAGATTGATTTAAAACTTCATTTTTAATTTAAAAGGATCTAGGTGAAGATCCTT
TTTGATAATCTCATGACCAAAATCCCTTAACGTGAGTTTTCGTTCCACTGAGCGTCGAGTGGCTGTCGAC
CGGCGAAAAGTTCGATTACAGCTAGCTCAGTCCTAGGTACAATTACAGCCATCGTACGAGCCCGGAGAGC
TGTCACCGGATGTGCTTTCCGGTCTGATGAGTCCGTGAGGACGAAACAGCCTCTACAAATAATTTTGTTT
AAGGGCCCAAGTTCACTTAAAAAGGAGATCAACAATGAAAGCAATTTTCGTACTGAAACATCTTAATCAT
GCGGATTCTAGTTAAATATGATGCAGTTTAAGGTTTACACCTATAAAAGAGAGAGCCGTTATCGTCTGTT
TGTGGATGTACAGAGTGATATTATTGACACGCCCGGGCGACGGATGGTGATCCCCCTGGCCAGTGCACGT
CTGCTGTCAGATAAAGTCTCCCGTGAACTTTACCCGGTGGTGCATATCGGGGATGAAAGCTGGCGCATGA
TGACCACCGATATGGCCAGTGTGCCGGTGTCCGTTATCGGGGAAGAAGTGGCTGATCTCAGCCACCGCGA
AAATGACATCAAAAACGCCATTAACCTGATGTTCTGGGGAATATAAATCCGTTTTAGTTCGTCGGTCAGT
TTCACCTGATTTACGTAAAAACCCGCTTCGGCGGGTTTTTGCTTTTGGAGGGGCAGAAAGATGAATGACT
GTCGCTGTGTACGCGATAGATAAAAAAAAAGGTTTAGACAGTGCGAAAGCACTGTCTAAACCTTTTTTTT
CCTGCTCAGGCGCAACCGATCATGACCAAAATCCCTTAACGTGAGTTTTCGTTCCACTGAGCGTCAGACC
CCGTAGAAAAGATCAAAGGATCTTCTTGAGATCCTTTTTTTCTGCGCGTAATCTGCTGCTTGCAAACAAA
AAAACCACCGCTACCAGCGGTGGTTTGTTTGCCGGATCAAGAGCTACCAACTCTTTTTCCGAAGGTAACT
GGCTTCAGCAGAGCGCAGATACCAAATACTGTTCTTCTAGTGTAGCCGTAGTTAGGCCACCACTTCAAGA
ACTCTGTAGCACCGCCTACATACCTCGCTCTGCTAATCCTGTTACCAGTGGCTGCTGCCAGTGGCGATAA
GTCGTGTCTTACCGGGTTGGACTCAAGACGATAGTTACCGGATAAGGCGCAGCGGTCGGGCTGAACGGGG
GGTTCGTGCACACAGCCCAGCTTGGAGCGAACGACCTACACCGAACTGAGATACCTACAGCGTGAGCTAT
GAGAAAGCGCCACGCTTCCCGAAGGGAGAAAGGCGGACAGGTATCCGGTAAGCGGCAGGGTCGGAACAGG
AGAGCGCACGAGGGAGCTTCCAGGGGGAAACGCCTGGTATCTTTATAGTCCTGTCGGGTTTCGCCACCTC
TGACTTGAGCGTCGATTTTTGTGATGCTCGTCAGGGGGGCGGAGCCTATGGAAAAACGCCAGCAACGCGG
CCTTTTTACGGTTCCTGGCCTTTTGCTGGCCTTTTGCTCACATGTTCTTTCCTGCGTTATCCCCTGATTC
TGTGGATAACCGTATTACCGCCTTTGAGTGAGCTGATACCGCTCGCCGCAGCCGAACGACCGAGCGCAGC
GAGTCAGTGAGCCCCTGTTTCCCGACTGGAAAGCGGCGACTCCTGCATTAGGAAATTATAAACGCAGGTC
TTTTCGCCGGTGTATTTCTTGCAAAAAAAAACCCCGCCGAAGCGGGGTTTTTTTTTTT
Features (pLannotate 1.2.2; 9 found; start..end, strand, type, name):
    112..161     +  misc_RNA       sTRSV HHRz: hammerhead ribozyme from the tobacco ringspot virus satellite RNA (Khvorova et al., 2003)
    313..334     -  promoter       lacIq promoter (fragment): lacI (mutant); In the lacIq allele, a single base change in the promoter boosts expression of the lacI gene about 10-fold.
    447..503     -  CDS            yciV (fragment): RNAAM_ECOLI - Also known as trpH From Escherichia coli (strain K12).
    524..595     +  promoter       AmpR promoter: bla
    596..1453    +  CDS            bla: BLAT_ECOLX - Experimental evidence at protein level: Swiss-Prot protein existence level 1. TEM-type are the most prevalent beta-lactamases in enterobacteria; they hydrolyze the beta-lactam bond in susceptible beta-lactam antibiotics, thus conferring resistance to penicillins and cephalosporins. TEM-3 and TEM-4 are capable of hydrolyzing cefotaxime and ceftazidime. TEM-5 is capable of hydrolyzing ceftazidime. TEM-6 is capable of hydrolyzing ceftazidime and aztreonam. TEM-8/CAZ-2, TEM- 16/CAZ-7 and TEM-24/CAZ-6 are markedly active against ceftazidime. IRT- 4 shows resistance to beta-lactamase in
   1628..1649    +  promoter       J23119(SpeI) promoter (fragment): bacterial promoter (Registry of Standard Biological Parts BBa J23119) modified to end with an SpeI site
   1680..1729    +  misc_RNA       sTRSV HHRz: hammerhead ribozyme from the tobacco ringspot virus satellite RNA (Khvorova et al., 2003)
   1841..2143    +  CDS            ccdB: CCDB_ECOLI - Also known as G, letB, letD. Experimental evidence at protein level: Swiss-Prot protein existence level 1. Toxic component of a type II toxin-antitoxin (TA) system, functioning in plasmid maintainence. Responsible for the post- segregational killing (PSK) of plasmid-free cells, also referred to as a plasmid addiction system. Half-life of over 2 hours. Cell killing by CcdB is accompanied by filamentation, defects in chromosome and plasmid segregation, defects in cell division, formation of anucleate cells, decreased DNA synthesis and plasmid loss. Interferes with the activity of DN
   2406..2994    +  rep_origin     ori: high-copy-number ColE1/pMB1/pBR322/pUC origin of replication
