[The description below was written by a language model from this plasmid's Addgene catalogue record and pLannotate feature annotations shown in this document.]
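Description:
pTHY_P0025_T2c_BCD_4.6K is a 3,278 bp synthetic-biology part plasmid built on a pUC backbone, serving as a storage and donor vector in a hierarchical Golden Gate assembly system for E. coli. It replicates at high copy from the ColE1/pUC-type origin and is selected with ampicillin through a TEM-1 beta-lactamase gene driven by its native bla promoter. The backbone also carries a ccdB toxin gene, which the feature table places downstream of a J23119-type constitutive promoter fragment and a copy of the sTRSV hammerhead ribozyme. Because CcdB poisons DNA gyrase in ordinary strains, any uncut or religated part plasmid is counter-selected when assembly reactions are transformed into standard hosts, so it does not carry through into higher-order constructs. For the same reason, the plasmid itself has to be maintained in a ccdB-resistant strain such as DB3.1.

The payload is a 167 bp synthetic insert, BCD 4.6K, a bicistronic translational control element. In bicistronic designs of this kind, a short leader open reading frame is translationally coupled to the downstream gene, so that ribosomes translating the leader unwind local mRNA structure and make expression less dependent on the coding sequence that follows. The part was cloned through BsmBI sites that were destroyed in the process. It is flanked by BsaI sites that release it with GGAG and TATG overhangs, the latter positioning it directly at the start codon of a downstream gene. A second sTRSV hammerhead ribozyme annotation lies near the start of the sequence and may belong to the part region as a self-cleaving insulator, although the record does not say so. Short lacIq promoter and yciV fragment hits appear to be incidental matches. The plasmid is intended for tuning and standardising translation levels in assembled E. coli expression constructs.
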