Addgene plasmid #200051: pTHY_P0025_T2c_BCD_4.6K
Purpose: Bicistronic RBS 4.6K Part
Depositing lab: Ross Thyer. Depositing organization: Rice University. Publication: Interrogating the Function of Bicistronic Translational Control Elements to Improve Consistency of Gene Expression. Jansen Z, Reilly SR, Lieber-Kotz M, Li AZ, Wei Q, Kulhanek DL, Gilmour AR, Thyer R. ACS Synth Biol. 2023 Jun 16;12(6):1608-1615. doi: 10.1021/acssynbio.3c00093. Epub 2023 May 30. PubMed 37253269.
Backbone
  Vector backbone: pUC
  Total vector size (bp): 3278
  Vector type: Synthetic Biology
Growth in bacteria
  Bacterial resistance: Ampicillin, 100 μg/mL
  Growth temperature: 37°C
  Growth strain: DB3.1
  Copy number: High Copy
Gene/Insert
  Gene/Insert name: BCD 4.6K
  Species: Synthetic
  Insert size (bp): 167
  Cloning method: Restriction Enzyme; 5′ cloning site BsmBI (destroyed during cloning); 3′ cloning site BsmBI (destroyed during cloning)
  Sequencing primers: 5′ acagggctataaggtagatccggg; 3′ ctcttttctggaatttggtaccgagggtgacttc
Terms and licenses: Academic/Nonprofit Terms; Industry Terms: Not Available to Industry
Depositor comments: This plasmid encodes a part for use in a heirarchical golden gate plasmid assembly system. The part insert is a bicistronic translational control element for regulating translation of protein-coding genes in E. coli. It is flanked by sites for the type IIS restriction enzyme BsaI and yields 5' and 3' overhangs of GGAG and TATG respectively. The backbone contains a pUC origin, a TEM-1 ampicillin resistance marker, and a ccdB marker such that the part plasmid does not carry through into higher order plasmid assemblies. The plasmid must be propagated in an E. coli strain which is resistant to ccdB. Please visit https://www.biorxiv.org/content/10.1101/2023.02.09.527918v1 for bioRxiv preprint.
How to cite: pTHY_P0025_T2c_BCD_4.6K was a gift from Ross Thyer (Addgene plasmid # 200051 ; http://n2t.net/addgene:200051 ; RRID:Addgene_200051)
