>Addgene plasmid #200051 | pTHY_P0025_T2c_BCD_4.6K | depositor partial sequence | sequence record 390171 | BCD 4.6K Part
GGAGAGCTGTCACCGGATGTGCTTTCCGGTCTGATGAGTCCGTGAGGACGAAACAGCCTCTACAAATAAT
TTTGTTTAAGGGCCCAAGTTCACTTAAAAAGGAGATCAACAATGAAAGCAATTTTCGTACTGAAACATCT
TAATCATGCGCCGGTGTTTTAAATATG
